Addgene plasmid #107978: pcDNA-p50
Purpose: Expresssion of NF-kB p50
Depositing lab: Georg Weber.
Backbone
  Vector backbone: pcDNA
  Vector type: Mammalian Expression
Growth in bacteria
  Bacterial resistance: Ampicillin, 100 μg/mL
  Growth temperature: 37°C
  Growth strain: DH5alpha
  Copy number: High Copy
Gene/Insert
  Gene/Insert name: NF-kB p50
  Species: M. musculus (mouse)
  Mutation: Amino acids VQACI added to C-terminus
  Entrez Gene: Nfkb1 (a.k.a. NF-KB1, NF-kappaB, NF-kappaB1, p105, p50, p50/p105)
  Promoter: CMV
  Cloning method: Restriction Enzyme; 5′ cloning site Unknown (unknown if destroyed); 3′ cloning site Unknown (unknown if destroyed)
Terms and licenses: Academic/Nonprofit Terms; Industry Terms: Not Available to Industry
How to cite: pcDNA-p50 was a gift from Georg Weber (Addgene plasmid # 107978 ; http://n2t.net/addgene:107978 ; RRID:Addgene_107978)
