[The description below was written by a language model from this plasmid's Addgene catalogue record and pLannotate feature annotations shown in this document.]
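Description:
pcDNA-p50 is a mammalian expression plasmid built on a pcDNA backbone for producing the p50 subunit of NF-κB from mouse (Nfkb1). In the full-sequence annotation (about 6.7 kb), the human cytomegalovirus immediate-early enhancer and promoter drive a partial Nfkb1 coding region, consistent with the p50 portion of the p105 precursor rather than the full-length protein, and the transcript ends at the bovine growth hormone polyadenylation signal. The catalogue entry notes that five extra amino acids are appended to the C-terminus of the insert. No epitope tag is recorded for it, and the cloning sites are listed as unknown. T7 and SP6 phage promoters flank the insert in opposing orientations, as is usual for this backbone, and can serve for in vitro transcription or as sequencing primer sites. The short HIV-1 LTR fragment called just downstream of the CMV promoter is probably an incidental similarity match rather than a functional viral element.

The plasmid is propagated in E. coli at high copy through a ColE1/pUC-type origin with ampicillin selection from the β-lactamase gene, and it also carries an f1 origin for single-stranded DNA production. A separate cassette with the SV40 early promoter, a neomycin phosphotransferase gene and the SV40 poly(A) signal allows G418 selection of stably transfected mammalian cells. The construct suits transient or stable overexpression of p50 in studies of NF-κB signalling and transcriptional regulation. A second, shorter sequencing record attached to the entry does not match this description. It annotates a FLAG-tagged human NFKB2 fragment in a differently arranged backbone, so it appears to represent another construct.
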