Features (pLannotate 1.2.2; 21 found; start..end, strand, type, name):
      1..380     +  enhancer       CMV enhancer: human cytomegalovirus immediate early enhancer
    381..584     +  promoter       CMV promoter: human cytomegalovirus (CMV) immediate early promoter
    580..613     +  LTR            5' LTR (truncated) (fragment): truncated 5' long terminal repeat (LTR) from HIV-1
    629..647     +  promoter       T7 promoter: promoter for bacteriophage T7 RNA polymerase
    727..2019    +  CDS            Nfkb1 (fragment): NFKB1_MOUSE - Experimental evidence at protein level: Swiss-Prot protein existence level 1. NF-kappa-B is a pleiotropic transcription factor present in almost all cell types and is the endpoint of a series of signal transduction events that are initiated by a vast array of stimuli related to many biological processes such as inflammation, immunity, differentiation, cell growth, tumorigenesis and apoptosis. NF-kappa-B is a homo- or heterodimeric complex formed by the Rel-like domain- containing proteins RELA/p65, RELB, NFKB1/p105, NFKB1/p50, REL and NFKB2/p52 and the heterodimeric p65-p50 compl
   2048..2066    -  promoter       SP6 promoter: promoter for bacteriophage SP6 RNA polymerase
   2092..2316    +  polyA_signal   bGH poly(A) signal: bovine growth hormone polyadenylation signal
   2320..2341    +  promoter       SV40 promoter (fragment): SV40 enhancer and early promoter
   2362..2790    +  rep_origin     f1 ori (sequence partly withheld): f1 bacteriophage origin of replication; arrow indicates direction of (+) strand synthesis
   2804..3133    +  promoter       SV40 promoter: SV40 enhancer and early promoter
   3200..3991    +  CDS            neo: KKA2_KLEPN - Also known as kan, nptII. Experimental evidence at protein level: Swiss-Prot protein existence level 1. Resistance to kanamycin, neomycin, paromomycin, ribostamycin, butirosin and gentamicin B. From Klebsiella pneumoniae.
   4015..4173    +  CDS            ble (fragment): BLE_KLEPN - Experimental evidence at protein level: Swiss-Prot protein existence level 1. Binding protein with a strong affinity to the bleomycin family of antibiotics. Binds to CL990; an antimitotic-antibiotic compound. From Klebsiella pneumoniae.
   4168..4289    +  polyA_signal   SV40 poly(A) signal: SV40 polyadenylation signal
   4362..4378    -  protein_bind   lac operator: The lac repressor binds to the lac operator to inhibit transcription in E. coli. This inhibition can be relieved by adding lactose or isopropyl-β-D-thiogalactopyranoside (IPTG). lac repressor encoded by lacI
   4386..4416    -  promoter       lac promoter: promoter for the E. coli lac operon
   4431..4452    -  protein_bind   CAP binding site: CAP binding activates transcription in the presence of cAMP. E. coli catabolite activator protein
   4465..4557    -  CDS            lacI (fragment): lac repressor; lacI; The lac repressor binds to the lac operator to inhibit transcription in E. coli. This inhibition can be relieved by adding lactose or isopropyl-β-D-thiogalactopyranoside (IPTG).
   4740..5328    -  rep_origin     ori: high-copy-number ColE1/pMB1/pBR322/pUC origin of replication
   5499..6359    -  CDS            AmpR: β-lactamase; bla; confers resistance to ampicillin, carbenicillin, and related antibiotics
   6360..6464    -  promoter       AmpR promoter: bla
   6523..6575    -  misc_feature   bom (fragment): basis of mobility region from pBR322
>Addgene plasmid #107978 | pcDNA-p50 | addgene full sequence | sequence record 229614 | Addgene NGS Result
GACATTGATTATTGACTAGTTATTAATAGTAATCAATTACGGGGTCATTAGTTCATAGCCCATATATGGA
GTTCCGCGTTACATAACTTACGGTAAATGGCCCGCCTGGCTGACCGCCCAACGACCCCCGCCCATTGACG
TCAATAATGACGTATGTTCCCATAGTAACGCCAATAGGGACTTTCCATTGACGTCAATGGGTGGAGTATT
TACGGTAAACTGCCCACTTGGCAGTACATCAAGTGTATCATATGCCAAGTACGCCCCCTATTGACGTCAA
TGACGGTAAATGGCCCGCCTGGCATTATGCCCAGTACATGACCTTATGGGACTTTCCTACTTGGCAGTAC
ATCTACGTATTAGTCATCGCTATTACCATGGTGATGCGGTTTTGGCAGTACATCAATGGGCGTGGATAGC
GGTTTGACTCACGGGGATTTCCAAGTCTCCACCCCATTGACGTCAATGGGAGTTTGTTTTGGCACCAAAA
TCAACGGGACTTTCCAAAATGTCGTAACAACTCCGCCCCATTGACGCAAATGGGCGGTAGGCGTGTACGG
TGGGAGGTCTATATAAGCAGAGCTCTCTGGCTAACTAGAGAACCCACTGCTTACTGGCTTATCGAAATTA
ATACGACTCACTATAGGGAGACCCAAGCTTGGTACCGAGCTCGGATCCACTAGTAACGGCCGCCAGTGTG
CTGGAATTCTGCAGATATCGATGGCCATGGCAGACGATGATCCCTACGGAACTGGGCAAATGTTTCATTT
GAACACTGCTTTGACTCACTCAATATTTAATGCAGAATTATATTCACCAGAAATACCACTGTCAACAGAT
GGCCCATACCTTCAAATATTAGAGCAACCAAAACAGAGGGGATTTCGATTCCGCTATGTGTGTGAAGGCC
CATCACACGGAGGGCTTCCGGGAGCCTCTAGTGAGAAGAACAAGAAATCCTACCCACAGGTCAAAATTTG
CAACTATGTGGGGCCTGCAAAGGTTATCGTTCAGTTGGTCACAAATGGAAAAAACATCCACCTGCACGCC
CACAGCCTGGTGGGCAAGCACTGTGAGGACGGGGTATGCACCGTAACAGCAGGACCCAAGGACATGGTGG
TTGGCTTTGCAAACCTGGGAATACTTCATGTGACTAAGAAAAAGGTATTTGAAACACTGGAAGCACGGAT
GACAGAGGCGTGTATTAGGGGCTATAATCCTGGACTTCTGGTGCATTCTGACCTTGCCTATCTACAAGCA
GAAGGCGGAGGAGACCGGCAACTCACAGACAGAGAGAAGGAGATCATCCGCCAGGCAGCCGTGCAGCAGA
CCAAGGAGATGGACCTGAGCGTGGTGCGCCTCATGTTCACAGCCTTCCTCCCTGACAGCACTGGCAGCTT
CACTCGGAGACTGGAGCCTGTGGTGTCAGACGCCATCTATGATAGCAAAGCCCCGAATGCATCCAACCTG
AAAATCGTGAGAATGGACAGAACAGCAGGATGTGTGACGGGAGGGGAGGAGATTTACCTTCTCTGTGACA
AGGTTCAGAAAGATGACATCCAGATTCGGTTTTATGAAGAGGAAGAAAATGGCGGAGTTTGGGAAGGATT
TGGGGACTTTTCCCCCACGGATGTTCATAGACAGTTTGCCATTGTCTTCAAAACGCCAAAGTATAAGGAT
GTCAACATTACAAAGCCAGCTTCCGTGTTTGTTCAGCTTCGGAGGAAATCAGACCTGGAAACTAGTGAAC
CGAAACCCTTTCTCTACTACCCTGAAATCAAAGACAAAGAGGAAGTGCAAAGGAAACGCCAGAAGCTTAT
GCCGAACTTCTCGGACAGCTTCGGCGGCGGCAGTGGAGCGGGAGCCGGTGGTGGAGGCATGTTCGGTAGT
GGCGGTGGCGGAGGGAGTACCGGAAGCCCTGGCCCAGGGTATGGCTACTCGAACTACGGATTTCCTCCCT
ACGGTGGGATTACATTCCATCCCGGAGTCACGAAATCCAACGCAGGGGTCACCCATGGTGTGCAGGCATG
CATCTAGAGGGCCCTATTCTATAGTGTCACCTAAATGCTAGAGCTCGCTGATCAGCCTCGACTGTGCCTT
CTAGTTGCCAGCCATCTGTTGTTTGCCCCTCCCCCGTGCCTTCCTTGACCCTGGAAGGTGCCACTCCCAC
TGTCCTTTCCTAATAAAATGAGGAAATTGCATCGCATTGTCTGAGTAGGTGTCATTCTATTCTGGGGGGT
GGGGTGGGGCAGGACAGCAAGGGGGAGGATTGGGAAGACAATAGCAGGCATGCTGGGGATGCGGTGGGCT
CTATGGCTTCTGAGGCGGAAAGAACCAGCTGGGGCTCTAGGGGGTATCCCC
[124 nt withheld, positions 2362-2485]
C
[91 nt withheld, positions 2487-2577]
A
[49 nt withheld, positions 2579-2627]
CCTTTGACGTTGGAGTCCACGTTCTTT
[37 nt withheld, positions 2655-2691]
ACCCTATCTCGGTCTATTCTTTTGATTTATAAGGGATTTTGCCGATTTCGGCCTATTGGTTAAAAAATGA
GCTGATTTAACAAAAATTTAACGCGAATTAATTCTGTGGAATGTGTGTCAGTTAGGGTGTGGAAAGTCCC
CAGGCTCCCCAGCAGGCAGAAGTATGCAAAGCATGCATCTCAATTAGTCAGCAACCAGGTGTGGAAAGTC
CCCAGGCTCCCCAGCAGGCAGAAGTATGCAAAGCATGCATCTCAATTAGTCAGCAACCATAGTCCCGCCC
CTAACTCCGCCCATCCCGCCCCTAACTCCGCCCAGTTCCGCCCATTCTCCGCCCCATGGCTGACTAATTT
TTTTTATTTATGCAGAGGCCGAGGCCGCCTCTGCCTCTGAGCTATTCCAGAAGTAGTGAGGAGGCTTTTT
TGGAGGCCTAGGCTTTTGCAAAAAGCTCCCGGGAGCTTGTATATCCATTTTCGGATCTGATCAAGAGACA
GGATGAGGATCGTTTCGCATGATTGAACAAGATGGATTGCACGCAGGTTCTCCGGCCGCTTGGGTGGAGA
GGCTATTCGGCTATGACTGGGCACAACAGACAATCGGCTGCTCTGATGCCGCCGTGTTCCGGCTGTCAGC
GCAGGGGCGCCCGGTTCTTTTTGTCAAGACCGACCTGTCCGGTGCCCTGAATGAACTGCAGGACGAGGCA
GCGCGGCTATCGTGGCTGGCCACGACGGGCGTTCCTTGCGCAGCTGTGCTCGACGTTGTCACTGAAGCGG
GAAGGGACTGGCTGCTATTGGGCGAAGTGCCGGGGCAGGATCTCCTGTCATCTCACCTTGCTCCTGCCGA
GAAAGTATCCATCATGGCTGATGCAATGCGGCGGCTGCATACGCTTGATCCGGCTACCTGCCCATTCGAC
CACCAAGCGAAACATCGCATCGAGCGAGCACGTACTCGGATGGAAGCCGGTCTTGTCGATCAGGATGATC
TGGACGAAGAGCATCAGGGGCTCGCGCCAGCCGAACTGTTCGCCAGGCTCAAGGCGCGCATGCCCGACGG
CGAGGATCTCGTCGTGACCCATGGCGATGCCTGCTTGCCGAATATCATGGTGGAAAATGGCCGCTTTTCT
GGATTCATCGACTGTGGCCGGCTGGGTGTGGCGGACCGCTATCAGGACATAGCGTTGGCTACCCGTGATA
TTGCTGAAGAGCTTGGCGGCGAATGGGCTGACCGCTTCCTCGTGCTTTACGGTATCGCCGCTCCCGATTC
GCAGCGCATCGCCTTCTATCGCCTTCTTGACGAGTTCTTCTGAGCGGGACTCTGGGGTTCGAAATGACCG
ACCAAGCGACGCCCAACCTGCCATCACGAGATTTCGATTCCACCGCCGCCTTCTATGAAAGGTTGGGCTT
CGGAATCGTTTTCCGGGACGCCGGCTGGATGATCCTCCAGCGCGGGGATCTCATGCTGGAGTTCTTCGCC
CACCCCAACTTGTTTATTGCAGCTTATAATGGTTACAAATAAAGCAATAGCATCACAAATTTCACAAATA
AAGCATTTTTTTCACTGCATTCTAGTTGTGGTTTGTCCAAACTCATCAATGTATCTTATCATGTCTGTAT
ACCGTCGACCTCTAGCTAGAGCTTGGCGTAATCATGGTCATAGCTGTTTCCTGTGTGAAATTGTTATCCG
CTCACAATTCCACACAACATACGAGCCGGAAGCATAAAGTGTAAAGCCTGGGGTGCCTAATGAGTGAGCT
AACTCACATTAATTGCGTTGCGCTCACTGCCCGCTTTCCAGTCGGGAAACCTGTCGTGCCAGCTGCATTA
ATGAATCGGCCAACGCGCGGGGAGAGGCGGTTTGCGTATTGGGCGCTCTTCCGCTTCCTCGCTCACTGAC
TCGCTGCGCTCGGTCGTTCGGCTGCGGCGAGCGGTATCAGCTCACTCAAAGGCGGTAATACGGTTATCCA
CAGAATCAGGGGATAACGCAGGAAAGAACATGTGAGCAAAAGGCCAGCAAAAGGCCAGGAACCGTAAAAA
GGCCGCGTTGCTGGCGTTTTTCCATAGGCTCCGCCCCCCTGACGAGCATCACAAAAATCGACGCTCAAGT
CAGAGGTGGCGAAACCCGACAGGACTATAAAGATACCAGGCGTTTCCCCCTGGAAGCTCCCTCGTGCGCT
CTCCTGTTCCGACCCTGCCGCTTACCGGATACCTGTCCGCCTTTCTCCCTTCGGGAAGCGTGGCGCTTTC
TCATAGCTCACGCTGTAGGTATCTCAGTTCGGTGTAGGTCGTTCGCTCCAAGCTGGGCTGTGTGCACGAA
CCCCCCGTTCAGCCCGACCGCTGCGCCTTATCCGGTAACTATCGTCTTGAGTCCAACCCGGTAAGACACG
ACTTATCGCCACTGGCAGCAGCCACTGGTAACAGGATTAGCAGAGCGAGGTATGTAGGCGGTGCTACAGA
GTTCTTGAAGTGGTGGCCTAACTACGGCTACACTAGAAGAACAGTATTTGGTATCTGCGCTCTGCTGAAG
CCAGTTACCTTCGGAAAAAGAGTTGGTAGCTCTTGATCCGGCAAACAAACCACCGCTGGTAGCGGTGGTT
TTTTTGTTTGCAAGCAGCAGATTACGCGCAGAAAAAAAGGATCTCAAGAAGATCCTTTGATCTTTTCTAC
GGGGTCTGACGCTCAGTGGAACGAAAACTCACGTTAAGGGATTTTGGTCATGAGATTATCAAAAAGGATC
TTCACCTAGATCCTTTTAAATTAAAAATGAAGTTTTAAATCAATCTAAAGTATATATGAGTAAACTTGGT
CTGACAGTTACCAATGCTTAATCAGTGAGGCACCTATCTCAGCGATCTGTCTATTTCGTTCATCCATAGT
TGCCTGACTCCCCGTCGTGTAGATAACTACGATACGGGAGGGCTTACCATCTGGCCCCAGTGCTGCAATG
ATACCGCGAGACCCACGCTCACCGGCTCCAGATTTATCAGCAATAAACCAGCCAGCCGGAAGGGCCGAGC
GCAGAAGTGGTCCTGCAACTTTATCCGCCTCCATCCAGTCTATTAATTGTTGCCGGGAAGCTAGAGTAAG
TAGTTCGCCAGTTAATAGTTTGCGCAACGTTGTTGCCATTGCTACAGGCATCGTGGTGTCACGCTCGTCG
TTTGGTATGGCTTCATTCAGCTCCGGTTCCCAACGATCAAGGCGAGTTACATGATCCCCCATGTTGTGCA
AAAAAGCGGTTAGCTCCTTCGGTCCTCCGATCGTTGTCAGAAGTAAGTTGGCCGCAGTGTTATCACTCAT
GGTTATGGCAGCACTGCATAATTCTCTTACTGTCATGCCATCCGTAAGATGCTTTTCTGTGACTGGTGAG
TACTCAACCAAGTCATTCTGAGAATAGTGTATGCGGCGACCGAGTTGCTCTTGCCCGGCGTCAATACGGG
ATAATACCGCGCCACATAGCAGAACTTTAAAAGTGCTCATCATTGGAAAACGTTCTTCGGGGCGAAAACT
CTCAAGGATCTTACCGCTGTTGAGATCCAGTTCGATGTAACCCACTCGTGCACCCAACTGATCTTCAGCA
TCTTTTACTTTCACCAGCGTTTCTGGGTGAGCAAAAACAGGAAGGCAAAATGCCGCAAAAAAGGGAATAA
GGGCGACACGGAAATGTTGAATACTCATACTCTTCCTTTTTCAATATTATTGAAGCATTTATCAGGGTTA
TTGTCTCATGAGCGGATACATATTTGAATGTATTTAGAAAAATAAACAAATAGGGGTTCCGCGCACATTT
CCCCGAAAAGTGCCACCTGACGTCGACGGATCGGGAGATCTCCCGATCCCCTATGGTGCACTCTCAGTAC
AATCTGCTCTGATGCCGCATAGTTAAGCCAGTATCTGCTCCCTGCTTGTGTGTTGGAGGTCGCTGAGTAG
TGCGCGAGCAAAATTTAAGCTACAACAAGGCAAGGCTTGACCGACAATTGCATGAAGAATCTGCTTAGGG
TTAGGCGTTTTGCGCTGCTTCGCGATGTACGGGCCAGATATACGCGTT
