Features (pLannotate 1.2.2; 19 found; start..end, strand, type, name):
     10..389     +  enhancer       CMV enhancer: human cytomegalovirus immediate early enhancer
    390..593     +  promoter       CMV promoter: human cytomegalovirus (CMV) immediate early promoter
    589..622     +  LTR            5' LTR (truncated) (fragment): truncated 5' long terminal repeat (LTR) from HIV-1
    638..656     +  promoter       T7 promoter: promoter for bacteriophage T7 RNA polymerase
    750..770     +  CDS            FLAG (fragment): FLAG® epitope tag, followed by an enterokinase cleavage site
    771..1847    +  CDS            NFKB2 (fragment): NFKB2_HUMAN - Also known as LYT10. Experimental evidence at protein level: Swiss-Prot protein existence level 1. NF-kappa-B is a pleiotropic transcription factor present in almost all cell types and is the endpoint of a series of signal transduction events that are initiated by a vast array of stimuli related to many biological processes such as inflammation, immunity, differentiation, cell growth, tumorigenesis and apoptosis. NF-kappa-B is a homo- or heterodimeric complex formed by the Rel-like domain- containing proteins RELA/p65, RELB, NFKB1/p105, NFKB1/p50, REL and NFKB2/p52. The dimers bi
   2016..2153    -  CDS            C9orf85 (fragment): CI085_HUMAN - Experimental evidence at protein level: Swiss-Prot protein existence level 1. From Homo sapiens (Human).
   2291..2515    +  polyA_signal   bGH poly(A) signal: bovine growth hormone polyadenylation signal
   2519..2537    +  promoter       SV40 promoter (fragment): SV40 enhancer and early promoter
   2647..3235    -  rep_origin     ori: high-copy-number ColE1/pMB1/pBR322/pUC origin of replication
   3457..3473    +  polyA_signal   bGH poly(A) signal (fragment): bovine growth hormone polyadenylation signal
   3564..3611    -  polyA_signal   HSV TK poly(A) signal: herpes simplex virus thymidine kinase polyadenylation signal (Cole and Stacy, 1985)
   3670..3822    -  CDS            ble (fragment): BLE_KLEPN - Experimental evidence at protein level: Swiss-Prot protein existence level 1. Binding protein with a strong affinity to the bleomycin family of antibiotics. Binds to CL990; an antimitotic-antibiotic compound. From Klebsiella pneumoniae.
   3843..4637    -  CDS            NeoR/KanR: aminoglycoside phosphotransferase from Tn5; aph(3')-II (or nptII); confers resistance to neomycin, kanamycin, and G418 (Geneticin®)
   4672..5029    -  promoter       SV40 promoter: SV40 enhancer and early promoter
   5031..5048    -  promoter       AmpR promoter (fragment): bla
   5089..5949    -  CDS            AmpR: β-lactamase; bla; confers resistance to ampicillin, carbenicillin, and related antibiotics
   5950..6054    -  promoter       AmpR promoter: bla
   6081..6509    +  rep_origin     f1 ori (sequence partly withheld): f1 bacteriophage origin of replication; arrow indicates direction of (+) strand synthesis
>Addgene plasmid #107978 | pcDNA-p50 Sequencing Result | analyzer sequence | sequence record 220778
GCGCGCGTTGACATTGATTATTGACTAGTTATTAATAGTAATCAATTACGGGGTCATTAGTTCATAGCCC
ATATATGGAGTTCCGCGTTACATAACTTACGGTAAATGGCCCGCCTGGCTGACCGCCCAACGACCCCCGC
CCATTGACGTCAATAATGACGTATGTTCCCATAGTAACGCCAATAGGGACTTTCCATTGACGTCAATGGG
TGGAGTATTTACGGTAAACTGCCCACTTGGCAGTACATCAAGTGTATCATATGCCAAGTACGCCCCCTAT
TGACGTCAATGACGGTAAATGGCCCGCCTGGCATTATGCCCAGTACATGACCTTATGGGACTTTCCTACT
TGGCAGTACATCTACGTATTAGTCATCGCTATTACCATGGTGATGCGGTTTTGGCAGTACATCAATGGGC
GTGGATAGCGGTTTGACTCACGGGGATTTCCAAGTCTCCACCCCATTGACGTCAATGGGAGTTTGTTTTG
GCACCAAAATCAACGGGACTTTCCAAAATGTCGTAACAACTCCGCCCCATTGACGCAAATGGGCGGTAGG
CGTGTACGGTGGGAGGTCTATATAAGCAGAGCTCTCTGGCTAACTAGAGAACCCACTGCTTACTGGCTTA
TCGAAATTAATACGACTCACTATAGGGAGACCCAAGCTGGCTAGCGTTTAAACTTAAGCTTGGTACCGAG
CTCGGATCCACTAGTCCAGTGTGGTGGAATTCGGCTCTGCAGCATGGACTACAAGGACGACGATGACAAG
GAGAGTTGCTACAACCCAGGTCTGGATGGTATTATTGAATATGATGATTTCAAATTGAACTCCTCCATTG
TGGAACCCAAGGAGCCAGCCCCAGAAACAGCTGATGGCCCCTACCTGGTGATCGTGGAACAGCCTAAGCA
GAGAGGCTTCCGATTTCGATATGGCTGTGAAGGCCCCTCCCATGGAGGACTGCCCGGTGCCTCCAGTGAG
AAGGGCCGAAAGACCTATCCCACTGTCAAGATCTGTAACTACGAGGGACCAGCCAAGATCGAGGTGGACC
TGGTAACACACAGTGACCCACCTCGTGCTCATGCCCACAGTCTGGTGGGCAAGCAATGCTCGGAGCTGGG
GATCTGCGCCGTTTCTGTGGGGCCCAAGGACATGACTGCCCAATTTAACAACCTGGGTGTCCTGCATGTG
ACTAAGAAGAACATGATGGGGACTATGATACAAAAACTTCAGAGGCAGCGGCTCCGCTCTAGGCCCCAGG
GCCTTACGGAGGCCGAGCAGCGGGAGCTGGAGCAAGAGGCCAAAGAACTGAAGAAGGTGATGGATCTGAG
TATAGTGCGGCTGCGCTTCTCTGCCTTCCTTAGAGCCAGTGATGGCTCCTTCTCCCTGCCCCTGAAGCCA
GTCATCTCCCAGCCCATCCATGACAGCAAATCTCCGGGGGCATCAAACCTGAAGATTTCTCGAATGGACA
AGACAGCAGGCTCTGTGCGGGGTGGAGATGAAGTTTATCTGCTTTGTGACAAGGTGCAGAAAGATGACAT
TGAGGTTCGGTTCTATGAGGATGATGAGAATGGATGGCAGGCCTTTGGGGACTTCTCTCCCACAGATGTG
CATAAACAGTATGCCATTGTGTTCCGGACACCCCCCTATCACAAGATGAAGATTGAGCGGCCTGTAACAG
TGTTTCTGCAACTGAAACGCAAGCGAGGAGGGGACGTGTCTGATTCCAAACAGTTCACCTATTACCCTCT
GGTGGAAGACAAGGAAGAGGTGCAGCGGAAGCGGAGGAAGGCCTTGCCCACCTTCTCCCAGCCCTTCGGG
GGTGGCTCCCACATGGGTGGAGGCTCTGGGGGTGCAGCCGGGGGCTACGGAGGAGCTGGAGGAGGTGAGG
GGGTACTGATGGAGGGAGGGGTAAAGGTAAGAGAAGCTGTGGAGGAAAAAAATCTGGGGGAGGCCGGGCG
TGGTGGCTCACGCCTGTAATCCAGCCCTTTGGGAGGCCAAGGCAGGCAGATTACCTGAGATCAGGAGTTC
AAGACCAGCTTGGCCAACAGCGTGAAACCTCGTCTCTACTAAAAATACAAACATTAGCTGGGCATGGTGG
CAGGCGCCTGTAATCCCAGCTACTCGGGAGGCTGAGGCAGGAGAATCGCTTGAACCCTGGGAGACAAGAG
GTTGCAGTAAGCTGAGATCACACCACTGCACTCCAGGCTGAGCCGAATTCTGCAGATATCCAGCACAGTG
GCGGCCGCTCGAGTCTAGAGGGCCCGTTTAAACCCGCTGATCAGCCTCGACTGTGCCTTCTAGTTGCCAG
CCATCTGTTGTTTGCCCCTCCCCCGTGCCTTCCTTGACCCTGGAAGGTGCCACTCCCACTGTCCTTTCCT
AATAAAATGAGGAAATTGCATCGCATTGTCTGAGTAGGTGTCATTCTATTCTGGGGGGTGGGGTGGGGCA
GGACAGCAAGGGGGAGGATTGGGAAGACAATAGCAGGCATGCTGGGGATGCGGTGGGCTCTATGGCTTCT
GAGGCGGAAAGAACCAGTGGCGGTAATACGGTTATCCACAGAATCAGGGGATAACGCAGGAAAGAACATG
TGAGCAAAAGGCCAGCAAAAGGCCAGGAACCGTAAAAAGGCCGCGTTGCTGGCGTTTTTCCATAGGCTCC
GCCCCCCTGACGAGCATCACAAAAATCGACGCTCAAGTCAGAGGTGGCGAAACCCGACAGGACTATAAAG
ATACCAGGCGTTTCCCCCTGGAAGCTCCCTCGTGCGCTCTCCTGTTCCGACCCTGCCGCTTACCGGATAC
CTGTCCGCCTTTCTCCCTTCGGGAAGCGTGGCGCTTTCTCATAGCTCACGCTGTAGGTATCTCAGTTCGG
TGTAGGTCGTTCGCTCCAAGCTGGGCTGTGTGCACGAACCCCCCGTTCAGCCCGACCGCTGCGCCTTATC
CGGTAACTATCGTCTTGAGTCCAACCCGGTAAGACACGACTTATCGCCACTGGCAGCAGCCACTGGTAAC
AGGATTAGCAGAGCGAGGTATGTAGGCGGTGCTACAGAGTTCTTGAAGTGGTGGCCTAACTACGGCTACA
CTAGAAGAACAGTATTTGGTATCTGCGCTCTGCTGAAGCCAGTTACCTTCGGAAAAAGAGTTGGTAGCTC
TTGATCCGGCAAACAAACCACCGCTGGTAGCGGTGGTTTTTTTGTTTGCAAGCAGCAGATTACGCGCAGA
AAAAAAGGATCTCAAGAAGATCCTTTGATCTTTTCTACGGGGTCTGACGCTCAGTGGAACGAAAACTCAC
GTTAAGGGATTTTGGTCATGAGATTATCAAAAAGGATCTTCACCTAGATCCTTTTAAATTAAAAATGAAG
TTTTAAATCAATCTAAAGTATATATGAGTAACCTGAGGCTATGGCAGGGCCTGCCGCCCCGACGTTGGCT
GCGAGCCCTGGGCCTTCACCCGAACTTGGGGGGTGGGGTGGGGAAAAGGAAGAAACGCGGGCGTATTGGC
CCCAATGGGGTCTCGGTGGGGTATCGACAGAGTGCCAGCCCTGGGACCGAACCCCGCGTTTATGAACAAA
CGACCCAACACCGTGCGTTTTATTCTGTCTTTTTATTGCCGTCATAGCGCGGGTTCCTTCCGGTATTGTC
TCCTTCCGTGTTTCAGTTAGCCTCCCCCTAGGGTGGGCGAAGAACTCCAGCATGAGATCCCCGCGCTGGA
GGATCATCCAGCCGGCGTCCCGGAAAACGATTCCGAAGCCCAACCTTTCATAGAAGGCGGCGGTGGAATC
GAAATCTCGTGATGGCAGGTTGGGCGTCGCTTGGTCGGTCATTTCGAACCCCAGAGTCCCGCTCAGAAGA
ACTCGTCAAGAAGGCGATAGAAGGCGATGCGCTGCGAATCGGGAGCGGCGATACCGTAAAGCACGAGGAA
GCGGTCAGCCCATTCGCCGCCAAGCTCTTCAGCAATATCACGGGTAGCCAACGCTATGTCCTGATAGCGG
TCCGCCACACCCAGCCGGCCACAGTCGATGAATCCAGAAAAGCGGCCATTTTCCACCATGATATTCGGCA
AGCAGGCATCGCCATGGGTCACGACGAGATCCTCGCCGTCGGGCATGCTCGCCTTGAGCCTGGCGAACAG
TTCGGCTGGCGCGAGCCCCTGATGCTCTTCGTCCAGATCATCCTGATCGACAAGACCGGCTTCCATCCGA
GTACGTGCTCGCTCGATGCGATGTTTCGCTTGGTGGTCGAATGGGCAGGTAGCCGGATCAAGCGTATGCA
GCCGCCGCATTGCATCAGCCATGATGGATACTTTCTCGGCAGGAGCAAGGTGAGATGACAGGAGATCCTG
CCCCGGCACTTCGCCCAATAGCAGCCAGTCCCTTCCCGCTTCAGTGACAACGTCGAGCACAGCTGCGCAA
GGAACGCCCGTCGTGGCCAGCCACGATAGCCGCGCTGCCTCGTCTTGCAGTTCATTCAGGGCACCGGACA
GGTCGGTCTTGACAAAAAGAACCGGGCGCCCCTGCGCTGACAGCCGGAACACGGCGGCATCAGAGCAGCC
GATTGTCTGTTGTGCCCAGTCATAGCCGAATAGCCTCTCCACCCAAGCGGCCGGAGAACCTGCGTGCAAT
CCATCTTGTTCAATCATGCGAAACGATCCTCATCCTGTCTCTTGATCGATCTTTGCAAAAGCCTAGGCCT
CCAAAAAAGCCTCCTCACTACTTCTGGAATAGCTCAGAGGCCGAGGCGGCCTCGGCCTCTGCATAAATAA
AAAAAATTAGTCAGCCATGGGGCGGAGAATGGGCGGAACTGGGCGGAGTTAGGGGCGGGATGGGCGGAGT
TAGGGGCGGGACTATGGTTGCTGACTAATTGAGATGCATGCTTTGCATACTTCTGCCTGCTGGGGAGCCT
GGGGACTTTCCACACCTGGTTGCTGACTAATTGAGATGCATGCTTTGCATACTTCTGCCTGCTGGGGAGC
CTGGGGACTTTCCACACCCTAACTGACACACATTCCACAGCTGGTTCTTTCCGCCTCAGGACTCTTCCTT
TTTCAATAAATCAATCTAAAGTATATATGAGTAAACTTGGTCTGACAGTTACCAATGCTTAATCAGTGAG
GCACCTATCTCAGCGATCTGTCTATTTCGTTCATCCATAGTTGCCTGACTCCCCGTCGTGTAGATAACTA
CGATACGGGAGGGCTTACCATCTGGCCCCAGTGCTGCAATGATACCGCGAGACCCACGCTCACCGGCTCC
AGATTTATCAGCAATAAACCAGCCAGCCGGAAGGGCCGAGCGCAGAAGTGGTCCTGCAACTTTATCCGCC
TCCATCCAGTCTATTAATTGTTGCCGGGAAGCTAGAGTAAGTAGTTCGCCAGTTAATAGTTTGCGCAACG
TTGTTGCCATTGCTACAGGCATCGTGGTGTCACGCTCGTCGTTTGGTATGGCTTCATTCAGCTCCGGTTC
CCAACGATCAAGGCGAGTTACATGATCCCCCATGTTGTGCAAAAAAGCGGTTAGCTCCTTCGGTCCTCCG
ATCGTTGTCAGAAGTAAGTTGGCCGCAGTGTTATCACTCATGGTTATGGCAGCACTGCATAATTCTCTTA
CTGTCATGCCATCCGTAAGATGCTTTTCTGTGACTGGTGAGTACTCAACCAAGTCATTCTGAGAATAGTG
TATGCGGCGACCGAGTTGCTCTTGCCCGGCGTCAATACGGGATAATACCGCGCCACATAGCAGAACTTTA
AAAGTGCTCATCATTGGAAAACGTTCTTCGGGGCGAAAACTCTCAAGGATCTTACCGCTGTTGAGATCCA
GTTCGATGTAACCCACTCGTGCACCCAACTGATCTTCAGCATCTTTTACTTTCACCAGCGTTTCTGGGTG
AGCAAAAACAGGAAGGCAAAATGCCGCAAAAAAGGGAATAAGGGCGACACGGAAATGTTGAATACTCATA
CTCTTCCTTTTTCAATATTATTGAAGCATTTATCAGGGTTATTGTCTCATGAGCGGATACATATTTGAAT
GTATTTAGAAAAATAAACAAATAGGGGTTCCGCGCACATTTCCCCGAAAAGTGCCACCTG
[124 nt withheld, positions 6081-6204]
C
[91 nt withheld, positions 6206-6296]
A
[49 nt withheld, positions 6298-6346]
CCTTTGACGTTGGAGTCCACGTTCTTT
[37 nt withheld, positions 6374-6410]
ACCCTATCTCGGTCTATTCTTTTGATTTATAAGGGATTTTGCCGATTTCGGCCTATTGGTTAAAAAATGA
GCTGATTTAACAAAAATTTAACGCGAATTTTAACAAAATATTAACGCTTACAATTTAC
